Addgene plasmid #106046: Opto-GPR142
Purpose: Expression of a chimeric G-protein coupled receptor (Rhodopsin-GPR142; Opto-GPR142; D12)
Depositing lab: Harald Janovjak. Depositing organization: Institute of Science and Technology Austria (I.S.T. Austria). Publication: Optical functionalization of human Class A orphan G-protein-coupled receptors. Morri M, Sanchez-Romero I, Tichy AM, Kainrath S, Gerrard EJ, Hirschfeld PP, Schwarz J, Janovjak H. Nat Commun. 2018 May 16;9(1):1950. doi: 10.1038/s41467-018-04342-1. PubMed 29769519.
Backbone
  Vector backbone: pcDNA3.1-
  Backbone manufacturer: Invitrogen
  Backbone size w/o insert (bp): 5427
  Vector type: Mammalian Expression
  Selectable markers: Neomycin (select with G418)
Growth in bacteria
  Bacterial resistance: Ampicillin, 100 μg/mL
  Growth temperature: 37°C
  Growth strain: DH5alpha
  Copy number: High Copy
Gene/Insert
  Gene/Insert name: Opto-GPR142
  Species: H. sapiens (human), B. taurus (bovine)
  Insert size (bp): 1176
  Mutation: Chimeric receptor protein
  Entrez Gene: GPR142 (a.k.a. PGR2)
  Promoter: CMV
  Tag / fusion protein: VSV-G (N terminal on insert); Rhodopsin-1D4 (C terminal on insert)
  Cloning method: Restriction Enzyme; 5′ cloning site unknown (unknown if destroyed); 3′ cloning site unknown (unknown if destroyed)
  Sequencing primers: 5′ CMV_F (CGCAAATGGGCGGTAGGCGTG); 3′ pcDNA_R (CAACAGATGGCTGGCAAC)
Terms and licenses: Academic/Nonprofit Terms; Industry Terms: Not Available to Industry
Depositor comments: two step cloning; 5' and 3' sites cannot be used for (sub)cloning
How to cite: Opto-GPR142 was a gift from Harald Janovjak (Addgene plasmid # 106046 ; http://n2t.net/addgene:106046 ; RRID:Addgene_106046)
