[The description below was written by a language model from this plasmid's Addgene catalogue record and pLannotate feature annotations shown in this document.]
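Description:
Opto-GPR142 is a mammalian expression plasmid built on the Invitrogen pcDNA3.1(-) backbone, about 6.5 kb in total according to the sequenced record. It is propagated in E. coli through a high-copy ColE1/pUC-type origin with ampicillin selection (β-lactamase under its own promoter), and it also carries an f1 phage origin. For selection in mammalian cells, an SV40 early promoter drives a neomycin phosphotransferase gene followed by an SV40 polyadenylation signal, allowing G418 selection of stable transfectants. Several short annotated fragments (HIV-1 LTR, ble, lacI, bom, lac promoter/operator) appear to be backbone remnants or software matches rather than functional parts of the design.

The payload is a roughly 1.2 kb open reading frame encoding a chimeric G-protein-coupled receptor that combines bovine rhodopsin with the human orphan Class A receptor GPR142. The automated annotation labels most of the coding region as bovine rhodopsin, which is consistent with a rhodopsin scaffold providing the light-sensing part of the chimera, but the record does not state which segments come from GPR142. The receptor carries an N-terminal VSV-G epitope and a C-terminal rhodopsin 1D4 epitope, useful for detecting expression and localisation. Transcription is driven by the CMV immediate-early enhancer and promoter and terminated by the bovine growth hormone polyadenylation signal; a T7 promoter lies upstream of the insert. The depositor notes that the insert was assembled by two-step cloning and that the flanking sites cannot be reused for subcloning. The construct belongs to a set of light-activated chimeras intended to give optical control over signalling of orphan GPCRs in transfected mammalian cells.
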