Features (pLannotate 1.2.2; 20 found; start..end, strand, type, name):
     74..453     +  enhancer       CMV enhancer: human cytomegalovirus immediate early enhancer
    454..657     +  promoter       CMV promoter: human cytomegalovirus (CMV) immediate early promoter
    653..686     +  LTR            5' LTR (truncated) (fragment): truncated 5' long terminal repeat (LTR) from HIV-1
    702..720     +  promoter       T7 promoter: promoter for bacteriophage T7 RNA polymerase
    855..1934    +  CDS            RHO: OPSD_BOVIN - Experimental evidence at protein level: Swiss-Prot protein existence level 1. Photoreceptor required for image-forming vision at low light intensity. Required for photoreceptor cell viability after birth (By similarity). Light-induced isomerization of 11-cis to all-trans retinal triggers a conformational change that activates signaling via G- proteins (PubMed:10926528, PubMed:12044163, PubMed:11972040, PubMed:16908857, PubMed:16586416, PubMed:17060607, PubMed:17449675, PubMed:18818650, PubMed:21389983, PubMed:22198838, PubMed:23579341, PubMed:25205354, PubMed:27458239). Subsequent
   1981..2205    +  polyA_signal   bGH poly(A) signal: bovine growth hormone polyadenylation signal
   2209..2230    +  promoter       SV40 promoter (fragment): SV40 enhancer and early promoter
   2251..2679    +  rep_origin     f1 ori (sequence partly withheld): f1 bacteriophage origin of replication; arrow indicates direction of (+) strand synthesis
   2693..3022    +  promoter       SV40 promoter: SV40 enhancer and early promoter
   3089..3880    +  CDS            neo: KKA2_KLEPN - Also known as kan, nptII. Experimental evidence at protein level: Swiss-Prot protein existence level 1. Resistance to kanamycin, neomycin, paromomycin, ribostamycin, butirosin and gentamicin B. From Klebsiella pneumoniae.
   3904..4062    +  CDS            ble (fragment): BLE_KLEPN - Experimental evidence at protein level: Swiss-Prot protein existence level 1. Binding protein with a strong affinity to the bleomycin family of antibiotics. Binds to CL990; an antimitotic-antibiotic compound. From Klebsiella pneumoniae.
   4057..4178    +  polyA_signal   SV40 poly(A) signal: SV40 polyadenylation signal
   4251..4267    -  protein_bind   lac operator: The lac repressor binds to the lac operator to inhibit transcription in E. coli. This inhibition can be relieved by adding lactose or isopropyl-β-D-thiogalactopyranoside (IPTG). lac repressor encoded by lacI
   4275..4305    -  promoter       lac promoter: promoter for the E. coli lac operon
   4320..4341    -  protein_bind   CAP binding site: CAP binding activates transcription in the presence of cAMP. E. coli catabolite activator protein
   4354..4446    -  CDS            lacI (fragment): lac repressor; lacI; The lac repressor binds to the lac operator to inhibit transcription in E. coli. This inhibition can be relieved by adding lactose or isopropyl-β-D-thiogalactopyranoside (IPTG).
   4629..5217    -  rep_origin     ori: high-copy-number ColE1/pMB1/pBR322/pUC origin of replication
   5388..6248    -  CDS            AmpR: β-lactamase; bla; confers resistance to ampicillin, carbenicillin, and related antibiotics
   6249..6353    -  promoter       AmpR promoter: bla
   6412..6464    -  misc_feature   bom (fragment): basis of mobility region from pBR322
>Addgene plasmid #106046 | Opto-GPR142 | addgene full sequence | sequence record 209672 | Addgene NGS Result
AATTGCATGAAGAATCTGCTTAGGGTTAGGCGTTTTGCGCTGCTTCGCGATGTACGGGCCAGATATACGC
GTTGACATTGATTATTGACTAGTTATTAATAGTAATCAATTACGGGGTCATTAGTTCATAGCCCATATAT
GGAGTTCCGCGTTACATAACTTACGGTAAATGGCCCGCCTGGCTGACCGCCCAACGACCCCCGCCCATTG
ACGTCAATAATGACGTATGTTCCCATAGTAACGCCAATAGGGACTTTCCATTGACGTCAATGGGTGGAGT
ATTTACGGTAAACTGCCCACTTGGCAGTACATCAAGTGTATCATATGCCAAGTACGCCCCCTATTGACGT
CAATGACGGTAAATGGCCCGCCTGGCATTATGCCCAGTACATGACCTTATGGGACTTTCCTACTTGGCAG
TACATCTACGTATTAGTCATCGCTATTACCATGGTGATGCGGTTTTGGCAGTACATCAATGGGCGTGGAT
AGCGGTTTGACTCACGGGGATTTCCAAGTCTCCACCCCATTGACGTCAATGGGAGTTTGTTTTGGCACCA
AAATCAACGGGACTTTCCAAAATGTCGTAACAACTCCGCCCCATTGACGCAAATGGGCGGTAGGCGTGTA
CGGTGGGAGGTCTATATAAGCAGAGCTCTCTGGCTAACTAGAGAACCCACTGCTTACTGGCTTATCGAAA
TTAATACGACTCACTATAGGGAGACCCAAGCTGGCTAGCGTTTAAACTTAAGCTTGCCACCATGAAAACG
ATCATCGCCCTGAGCTACATCTTCTGCCTGGTATTCGCCATGTACACCGATATAGAGATGAACAGGCTGG
GAAAGGATAGCCTCATGAACGGGACCGAGGGCCCAAACTTCTACGTGCCTTTCTCCAACAAGACGGGCGT
GGTGCGCAGCCCCTTCGAGGCCCCGCAGTACTACCTGGCGGAGCCATGGCAGTTCTCCATGCTGGCCGCC
TACATGTTCCTGCTGATCATGCTTGGCTTCCCCATCAACTTCCTCACGCTGTACGTCCTGGCGCGCCTTG
CCACCAGGACCAGGAGGCCCCTCAACTACATCCTGCTCAACCTGGCCGTGGCCGACCTCTTCATGGTGTT
CGGGGGCTTCACCACCACCCTCTACACCTCTCTGCACGGGTACTTCGTCTTTGGGCCCACGGGCTGCAAC
CTGGAGGGCTTCTTTGCCACCTTGGGCGGTGAAATTGCACTGTGGTCCTTGGTGGTCCTGGCCATCGAGC
GGTACGTGGTGGTGTGCCACCCCCTGCACCATCGGGCCGCCTCGTCCCCAGGCCGGGCCATCATGGGCGT
CGCCTTCACCTGGGTCATGGCTCTGGCCTGTGCCGCGCCCCCCCTCGTCGGCTGGTCCAGGTACATCCCG
GAGGGCATGCAGTGCTCGTGCGGGATTGACTACTACACGCCCCACGAGGAAACCAACAATGAGTCGTTCG
TCATCTACATGTTCGTGGTCCACTTCATCATCCCCCTGATTGTCATATTCTTCTGCTACGGAGCCATCAT
CCACCGGCTACGGAGGAGGGGCCGGAGTGGGCTGCAGCCCCGGGTGGGCAAGAGCACACGCATGGTGATC
ATCATGGTCATCGCTTTCCTAATCTGCTGGCTGCCCTACGCTGGGGTGGCGTTCTACATCTTCACCCATC
AGGGCTCTGACTTTGGCCCCATCTTCATGACCATCCCGGCTTTCTTTGCCAAGACTTCTGCCGTCTACAA
CCCCGTCATCTACATCATGATGAACAAGCAGTTCCGCGCCACTGTCCGACAGGTCATCCACGATGCCTAC
CTGCCCTGCACTTTGGCATCACAGCCAGAGGGCATGGCGGCGAAGCCTGTGATGGAGCCTCCGGGACTCC
CCACAGGGGCAGAAGTGACAGAAACCAGCCAAGTGGCGCCTGCCTAACTCGAGTCTAGAGGGCCCGTTTA
AACCCGCTGATCAGCCTCGACTGTGCCTTCTAGTTGCCAGCCATCTGTTGTTTGCCCCTCCCCCGTGCCT
TCCTTGACCCTGGAAGGTGCCACTCCCACTGTCCTTTCCTAATAAAATGAGGAAATTGCATCGCATTGTC
TGAGTAGGTGTCATTCTATTCTGGGGGGTGGGGTGGGGCAGGACAGCAAGGGGGAGGATTGGGAAGACAA
TAGCAGGCATGCTGGGGATGCGGTGGGCTCTATGGCTTCTGAGGCGGAAAGAACCAGCTGGGGCTCTAGG
GGGTATCCCC
[124 nt withheld, positions 2251-2374]
C
[91 nt withheld, positions 2376-2466]
A
[49 nt withheld, positions 2468-2516]
CCTTTGACGTTGGAGTCCACGTTCTTT
[37 nt withheld, positions 2544-2580]
ACCCTATCTCGGTCTATTCTTTTGATTTATAAGGGATTTTGCCGATTTCGGCCTATTGGTTAAAAAATGA
GCTGATTTAACAAAAATTTAACGCGAATTAATTCTGTGGAATGTGTGTCAGTTAGGGTGTGGAAAGTCCC
CAGGCTCCCCAGCAGGCAGAAGTATGCAAAGCATGCATCTCAATTAGTCAGCAACCAGGTGTGGAAAGTC
CCCAGGCTCCCCAGCAGGCAGAAGTATGCAAAGCATGCATCTCAATTAGTCAGCAACCATAGTCCCGCCC
CTAACTCCGCCCATCCCGCCCCTAACTCCGCCCAGTTCCGCCCATTCTCCGCCCCATGGCTGACTAATTT
TTTTTATTTATGCAGAGGCCGAGGCCGCCTCTGCCTCTGAGCTATTCCAGAAGTAGTGAGGAGGCTTTTT
TGGAGGCCTAGGCTTTTGCAAAAAGCTCCCGGGAGCTTGTATATCCATTTTCGGATCTGATCAAGAGACA
GGATGAGGATCGTTTCGCATGATTGAACAAGATGGATTGCACGCAGGTTCTCCGGCCGCTTGGGTGGAGA
GGCTATTCGGCTATGACTGGGCACAACAGACAATCGGCTGCTCTGATGCCGCCGTGTTCCGGCTGTCAGC
GCAGGGGCGCCCGGTTCTTTTTGTCAAGACCGACCTGTCCGGTGCCCTGAATGAACTGCAGGACGAGGCA
GCGCGGCTATCGTGGCTGGCCACGACGGGCGTTCCTTGCGCAGCTGTGCTCGACGTTGTCACTGAAGCGG
GAAGGGACTGGCTGCTATTGGGCGAAGTGCCGGGGCAGGATCTCCTGTCATCTCACCTTGCTCCTGCCGA
GAAAGTATCCATCATGGCTGATGCAATGCGGCGGCTGCATACGCTTGATCCGGCTACCTGCCCATTCGAC
CACCAAGCGAAACATCGCATCGAGCGAGCACGTACTCGGATGGAAGCCGGTCTTGTCGATCAGGATGATC
TGGACGAAGAGCATCAGGGGCTCGCGCCAGCCGAACTGTTCGCCAGGCTCAAGGCGCGCATGCCCGACGG
CGAGGATCTCGTCGTGACCCATGGCGATGCCTGCTTGCCGAATATCATGGTGGAAAATGGCCGCTTTTCT
GGATTCATCGACTGTGGCCGGCTGGGTGTGGCGGACCGCTATCAGGACATAGCGTTGGCTACCCGTGATA
TTGCTGAAGAGCTTGGCGGCGAATGGGCTGACCGCTTCCTCGTGCTTTACGGTATCGCCGCTCCCGATTC
GCAGCGCATCGCCTTCTATCGCCTTCTTGACGAGTTCTTCTGAGCGGGACTCTGGGGTTCGAAATGACCG
ACCAAGCGACGCCCAACCTGCCATCACGAGATTTCGATTCCACCGCCGCCTTCTATGAAAGGTTGGGCTT
CGGAATCGTTTTCCGGGACGCCGGCTGGATGATCCTCCAGCGCGGGGATCTCATGCTGGAGTTCTTCGCC
CACCCCAACTTGTTTATTGCAGCTTATAATGGTTACAAATAAAGCAATAGCATCACAAATTTCACAAATA
AAGCATTTTTTTCACTGCATTCTAGTTGTGGTTTGTCCAAACTCATCAATGTATCTTATCATGTCTGTAT
ACCGTCGACCTCTAGCTAGAGCTTGGCGTAATCATGGTCATAGCTGTTTCCTGTGTGAAATTGTTATCCG
CTCACAATTCCACACAACATACGAGCCGGAAGCATAAAGTGTAAAGCCTGGGGTGCCTAATGAGTGAGCT
AACTCACATTAATTGCGTTGCGCTCACTGCCCGCTTTCCAGTCGGGAAACCTGTCGTGCCAGCTGCATTA
ATGAATCGGCCAACGCGCGGGGAGAGGCGGTTTGCGTATTGGGCGCTCTTCCGCTTCCTCGCTCACTGAC
TCGCTGCGCTCGGTCGTTCGGCTGCGGCGAGCGGTATCAGCTCACTCAAAGGCGGTAATACGGTTATCCA
CAGAATCAGGGGATAACGCAGGAAAGAACATGTGAGCAAAAGGCCAGCAAAAGGCCAGGAACCGTAAAAA
GGCCGCGTTGCTGGCGTTTTTCCATAGGCTCCGCCCCCCTGACGAGCATCACAAAAATCGACGCTCAAGT
CAGAGGTGGCGAAACCCGACAGGACTATAAAGATACCAGGCGTTTCCCCCTGGAAGCTCCCTCGTGCGCT
CTCCTGTTCCGACCCTGCCGCTTACCGGATACCTGTCCGCCTTTCTCCCTTCGGGAAGCGTGGCGCTTTC
TCATAGCTCACGCTGTAGGTATCTCAGTTCGGTGTAGGTCGTTCGCTCCAAGCTGGGCTGTGTGCACGAA
CCCCCCGTTCAGCCCGACCGCTGCGCCTTATCCGGTAACTATCGTCTTGAGTCCAACCCGGTAAGACACG
ACTTATCGCCACTGGCAGCAGCCACTGGTAACAGGATTAGCAGAGCGAGGTATGTAGGCGGTGCTACAGA
GTTCTTGAAGTGGTGGCCTAACTACGGCTACACTAGAAGAACAGTATTTGGTATCTGCGCTCTGCTGAAG
CCAGTTACCTTCGGAAAAAGAGTTGGTAGCTCTTGATCCGGCAAACAAACCACCGCTGGTAGCGGTGGTT
TTTTTGTTTGCAAGCAGCAGATTACGCGCAGAAAAAAAGGATCTCAAGAAGATCCTTTGATCTTTTCTAC
GGGGTCTGACGCTCAGTGGAACGAAAACTCACGTTAAGGGATTTTGGTCATGAGATTATCAAAAAGGATC
TTCACCTAGATCCTTTTAAATTAAAAATGAAGTTTTAAATCAATCTAAAGTATATATGAGTAAACTTGGT
CTGACAGTTACCAATGCTTAATCAGTGAGGCACCTATCTCAGCGATCTGTCTATTTCGTTCATCCATAGT
TGCCTGACTCCCCGTCGTGTAGATAACTACGATACGGGAGGGCTTACCATCTGGCCCCAGTGCTGCAATG
ATACCGCGAGACCCACGCTCACCGGCTCCAGATTTATCAGCAATAAACCAGCCAGCCGGAAGGGCCGAGC
GCAGAAGTGGTCCTGCAACTTTATCCGCCTCCATCCAGTCTATTAATTGTTGCCGGGAAGCTAGAGTAAG
TAGTTCGCCAGTTAATAGTTTGCGCAACGTTGTTGCCATTGCTACAGGCATCGTGGTGTCACGCTCGTCG
TTTGGTATGGCTTCATTCAGCTCCGGTTCCCAACGATCAAGGCGAGTTACATGATCCCCCATGTTGTGCA
AAAAAGCGGTTAGCTCCTTCGGTCCTCCGATCGTTGTCAGAAGTAAGTTGGCCGCAGTGTTATCACTCAT
GGTTATGGCAGCACTGCATAATTCTCTTACTGTCATGCCATCCGTAAGATGCTTTTCTGTGACTGGTGAG
TACTCAACCAAGTCATTCTGAGAATAGTGTATGCGGCGACCGAGTTGCTCTTGCCCGGCGTCAATACGGG
ATAATACCGCGCCACATAGCAGAACTTTAAAAGTGCTCATCATTGGAAAACGTTCTTCGGGGCGAAAACT
CTCAAGGATCTTACCGCTGTTGAGATCCAGTTCGATGTAACCCACTCGTGCACCCAACTGATCTTCAGCA
TCTTTTACTTTCACCAGCGTTTCTGGGTGAGCAAAAACAGGAAGGCAAAATGCCGCAAAAAAGGGAATAA
GGGCGACACGGAAATGTTGAATACTCATACTCTTCCTTTTTCAATATTATTGAAGCATTTATCAGGGTTA
TTGTCTCATGAGCGGATACATATTTGAATGTATTTAGAAAAATAAACAAATAGGGGTTCCGCGCACATTT
CCCCGAAAAGTGCCACCTGACGTCGACGGATCGGGAGATCTCCCGATCCCCTATGGTGCACTCTCAGTAC
AATCTGCTCTGATGCCGCATAGTTAAGCCAGTATCTGCTCCCTGCTTGTGTGTTGGAGGTCGCTGAGTAG
TGCGCGAGCAAAATTTAAGCTACAACAAGGCAAGGCTTGACCGAC
