>Addgene plasmid #106046 | Opto-GPR142 | depositor partial sequence | sequence record 200809 | Opto-GPR142
ATGAAAACGATCATCGCCCTGAGCTACATCTTCTGCCTGGTATTCGCCATGTACACCGATATAGAGATGA
ACAGGCTGGGAAAGGATAGCCTCATGAACGGGACCGAGGGCCCAAACTTCTACGTGCCTTTCTCCAACAA
GACGGGCGTGGTGCGCAGCCCCTTCGAGGCCCCGCAGTACTACCTGGCGGAGCCATGGCAGTTCTCCATG
CTGGCCGCCTACATGTTCCTGCTGATCATGCTTGGCTTCCCCATCAACTTCCTCACGCTGTACGTCCTGG
CGCGCCTTGCCACCAGGACCAGGAGGCCCCTCAACTACATCCTGCTCAACCTGGCCGTGGCCGACCTCTT
CATGGTGTTCGGGGGCTTCACCACCACCCTCTACACCTCTCTGCACGGGTACTTCGTCTTTGGGCCCACG
GGCTGCAACCTGGAGGGCTTCTTTGCCACCTTGGGCGGTGAAATTGCACTGTGGTCCTTGGTGGTCCTGG
CCATCGAGCGGTACGTGGTGGTGTGCCACCCCCTGCACCATCGGGCCGCCTCGTCCCCAGGCCGGGCCAT
CATGGGCGTCGCCTTCACCTGGGTCATGGCTCTGGCCTGTGCCGCGCCCCCCCTCGTCGGCTGGTCCAGG
TACATCCCGGAGGGCATGCAGTGCTCGTGCGGGATTGACTACTACACGCCCCACGAGGAAACCAACAATG
AGTCGTTCGTCATCTACATGTTCGTGGTCCACTTCATCATCCCCCTGATTGTCATATTCTTCTGCTACGG
AGCCATCATCCACCGGCTACGGAGGAGGGGCCGGAGTGGGCTGCAGCCCCGGGTGGGCAAGAGCACACGC
ATGGTGATCATCATGGTCATCGCTTTCCTAATCTGCTGGCTGCCCTACGCTGGGGTGGCGTTCTACATCT
TCACCCATCAGGGCTCTGACTTTGGCCCCATCTTCATGACCATCCCGGCTTTCTTTGCCAAGACTTCTGC
CGTCTACAACCCCGTCATCTACATCATGATGAACAAGCAGTTCCGCGCCACTGTCCGACAGGTCATCCAC
GATGCCTACCTGCCCTGCACTTTGGCATCACAGCCAGAGGGCATGGCGGCGAAGCCTGTGATGGAGCCTC
CGGGACTCCCCACAGGGGCAGAAGTGACAGAAACCAGCCAAGTGGCGCCTGCCTAA
